>Addgene plasmid #199013 | pGL0_113 [Dummy ORI] | addgene full sequence | sequence record 401225 | Addgene NGS Result
ACCTTCGGAAAAAGAGTTGGTAGCTCTTGATCCGGCAAACAAACCACCGCTGGTAGCGGTGGTTTTTTTG
TTTGCAAGCAGCAGATTACGCGCAGAAAAAAAGGATCTCAAGAAGATCCTTTGATCTTTTCTACGGGGTC
TGACGCTCTATTCAACAAAGCCGCCGTCCCGTCAAGTCAGCGTAAATGGGTAGGGGGCTTCAAATCGTCC
CCCCATACGATATAAGTTGTTACTAGTGCTTGGATTCTCACCAATAAAAAACGCCCGGCGGCAACCGAGC
GTTCTGAACAAATCCAGATGGAGTTCTGAGGTCATTACTGGATCTATCAACAGGAGTCCAAGCGAGCTCG
ATATCAAATTACGCCCCGCCCTGCCACTCATCGCAGTACTGTTGTAATTCATTAAGCATTCTGCCGACAT
GGAAGCCATCACAAACGGCATGATGAACCTGAATCGCCAGCGGCATCAGCACCTTGTCGCCTTGCGTATA
ATATTTGCCCATGGTGAAAACGGGGGCGAAGAAGTTGTCCATATTGGCCACGTTTAAATCAAAACTGGTG
AAACTCACCCAGGGATTGGCTGAGACGAAAAACATATTCTCAATAAACCCTTTAGGGAAATAGGCCAGGT
TTTCACCGTAACACGCCACATCTTGCGAATATATGTGTAGAAACTGCCGGAAATCGTCGTGGTATTCACT
CCAGAGCGATGAAAACGTTTCAGTTTGCTCATGGAAAACGGTGTAACAAGGGTGAACACTATCCCATATC
ACCAGCTCACCGTCTTTCATTGCCATACGAAATTCCGGATGAGCATTCATCAGGCGGGCAAGAATGTGAA
TAAAGGCCGGATAAAACTTGTGCTTATTTTTCTTTACGGTCTTTAAAAAGGCCGTAATATCCAGCTGAAC
GGTCTGGTTATAGGTACATTGAGCAACTGACTGAAATGCCTCAAAATGTTCTTTACGATGCCATTGGGAT
ATATCAACGGTGGTATATCCAGTGATTTTTTTCTCCATTTTAGCTTCCTTAGCTCCTGAAAATCTCGATA
ACTCAAAAAATACGCCCGGTAGTGATCTTATTTCATTATGGTGAAAGTTGGAACCTCTTACGTGCCGATC
AACGTCTCATTGATACCTGAAACAAAACCCATCGTACGGCCAAGGAAGTCTCCAATAACTGTGATCCACC
ACAAGCGCCAGGGTTTTCCCAGTCACGACGTTGTAAAACGACGGCCAGTCATGCATAATCCGCACGCATC
TGGAATAAGGAAGTGCCATTCCGCCTGACCTTAGCGTGCGAACAGCACGCTATTGTTGTATCATTACTCG
CATCCATTCTCAGGCTGTCTCGTCTCGTCTCCGAGGTCTCCGGAGATTCCATGCGCGGACCATACCGTCA
ATTCTTCGGTTATGTTTCCGATGCGCTCGAGACCACCCCAGGATACATAGATTACCACAACTCCGAGCCC
TTCCACCTAGCGTGCTAACCACGCACGCTATTGTTGTATAGGCTAGGTGGAGGCTCAGTGATGATAAGTC
TGCGATGGTGGATGCATGTGTCATGGTCATAGCTGTTTCCTGTGTGAAATTGTTATCCGCTCAGAGGGCA
CAATCCTATTCCGCGCTATCCGACAATCTCCAAGACATTAGGTGGAGTTCAGTTCGGCGTATGGCATATG
TCGCTGGAAAGAACATGTGAGCAAAAGGCCAGCAAAAGGCCAGGAACCGTAAAAAGGCCGCGTTGCTGGC
GTTTTTCCATAGGCTCCGCCCCCCTGACGAGCATCACAAAAATCGACGCTCAAGTCAGAGGTGGCGAAAC
CCGACAGGACTATAAAGATACCAGGCGTTTCCCCCTGGAAGCTCCCTCGTGCGCTCTCCTGTTCCGACCC
TGCCGCTTACCGGATACCTGTCCGCCTTTCTCCCTTCGGGAAGCGTGGCGCTTTCTCATAGCTCACGCTG
TAGGTATCTCAGTTCGGTGTAGGTCGTTCGCTCCAAGCTGGGCTGTGTGCACGAACCCCCCGTTCAGCCC
GACCGCTGCGCCTTATCCGGTAACTATCGTCTTGAGTCCAACCCGGTAAGACACGACTTATCGCCACTGG
CAGCAGCCACTGGTAACAGGATTAGCAGAGCGAGGTATGTAGGCGGTGCTACAGAGTTCTTGAAGTGGTG
GCCTAACTACGGCTACACTAGAAGAACAGTATTTGGTATCTGCGCTCTGCTGAAGCCAGTT
Features (pLannotate 1.2.2; 6 found; start..end, strand, type, name):
    244..338     -  terminator     lambda t0 terminator: transcription terminator from phage lambda
    362..1018    -  CDS            cat: CAT_ECOLX - Experimental evidence at protein level: Swiss-Prot protein existence level 1. This enzyme is an effector of chloramphenicol resistance in bacteria. From Escherichia coli. This protein is used as a marker in many commonly used cloning vectors, such as pACYC184.
   1019..1121    -  promoter       cat promoter: promoter of the E. coli cat gene encoding chloramphenicol acetyltransferase
   1196..1239    -  CDS            lacZα (fragment): LacZα fragment of β-galactosidase; lacZ fragment
   1588..1603    -  protein_bind   lac operator (fragment): The lac repressor binds to the lac operator to inhibit transcription in E. coli. This inhibition can be relieved by adding lactose or isopropyl-β-D-thiogalactopyranoside (IPTG). lac repressor encoded by lacI
   1754..111     -  rep_origin     ori (across the origin): high-copy-number ColE1/pMB1/pBR322/pUC origin of replication
