[The description below was written by a language model from this plasmid's Addgene catalogue record and pLannotate feature annotations shown in this document.]
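Description:
pGL0_113 [Dummy ORI] is a small (about 2.2 kb) Level 0 part plasmid for synthetic biology, built on the pGLDV_17 backbone and deposited as part of a toolkit for high-throughput identification of functional origins of replication in non-model bacteria. "Level 0" is the term used in hierarchical modular cloning schemes for a plasmid that stores a single basic part for later assembly into larger constructs. However, the record lists the cloning method as unknown and annotates no assembly sites, so the exact assembly chemistry is not stated.

The plasmid is maintained in E. coli from a high-copy ColE1/pMB1/pUC-type origin that spans the sequence numbering origin. Selection is by chloramphenicol, through the cat gene for chloramphenicol acetyltransferase, which is driven by its native cat promoter and followed by the phage lambda t0 transcription terminator. The only other annotated features are short fragments of lacZα and of the lac operator. These may be remnants of a lacZα screening cassette in the parent vector, but the record does not say so, and they are not expected to be functional.

The payload is a synthetic "Dummy ORI". No feature in the table corresponds to it, so it presumably lies in the unannotated region between the resistance cassette and the E. coli origin. Its sequence composition and design are not described. The name and the associated study suggest a placeholder occupying the origin-of-replication position in assembled plasmids, for example as a non-replicating control alongside candidate origins. This role is inferred rather than stated in the record.
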