Addgene plasmid #199013: pGL0_113 [Dummy ORI]
Purpose: Level 0 part
Depositing lab: Charlie Gilbert & Nili Ostrov & Cultivarium Tools. Depositing organization: Cultivarium, Convergent Research. Publication: A scalable framework for high-throughput identification of functional origins of replication in non-model bacteria. Gilbert C, Brumwell SL, Crits-Christoph A, Kang SC, Martin-Moldes Z, Alsharif W, Esmurria A, Nguyen M-A, Lee HH, Ostrov N. bioRxiv 2023.05.19.541510 10.1101/2023.05.19.541510.
Backbone
  Vector backbone: pGLDV_17
  Vector type: Synthetic Biology
Growth in bacteria
  Bacterial resistance: Chloramphenicol, 25 μg/mL
  Growth temperature: 37°C
  Growth strain: E. coli Zymo 10B
  Copy number: High Copy
Gene/Insert
  Gene/Insert name: Dummy ORI
  Species: Synthetic
  Cloning method: Unknown
Terms and licenses: Academic/Nonprofit Terms; Industry Terms: Not Available to Industry
How to cite: pGL0_113 [Dummy ORI] was a gift from Charlie Gilbert & Nili Ostrov & Cultivarium Tools (Addgene plasmid # 199013 ; http://n2t.net/addgene:199013 ; RRID:Addgene_199013)
